Addgene plasmid #172221: 2X_pX458_pSpCas9(BB)-2A-GFP
Purpose: (Empty Backbone) Cas9-2A-GFP expression vector bearing two (one additional) independent sgRNA cassettes.
Depositing lab: Alexander Meissner. Publication: Topological isolation of developmental regulators in mammalian genomes. Wu HJ, Landshammer A, Stamenova EK, Bolondi A, Kretzmer H, Meissner A, Michor F. Nat Commun. 2021 Aug 12;12(1):4897. doi: 10.1038/s41467-021-24951-7. PubMed 34385432.
Backbone
  Vector backbone: pSpCas9(BB)-2A-GFP (Plasmid #48138)
  Backbone manufacturer: Feng Zhang
  Backbone size (bp): 9288
  Modifications to backbone: A second sgRNA cloning cassette (SapI clonable sgRNA) was inserted into the KpnI site (restored).
  Vector type: Mammalian Expression, CRISPR
  Promoter: Cbh
  Tag / fusion protein: 3XFLAG (N terminal on insert); GFP (C terminal on insert)
Growth in bacteria
  Bacterial resistance: Ampicillin, 100 μg/mL
  Growth temperature: 37°C
  Growth strain: DH5alpha
  Copy number: Unknown
Gene/Insert
  Cloning method: Restriction Enzyme
  Sequencing primers: 3′ ggaaagtccctattggcgtta
Resource information
  A portion of this plasmid was derived from a plasmid made by: The inserted SapI sgRNA cassette was ordered as a dsDNA gBlock from IDT.
Terms and licenses: Academic/Nonprofit Terms; Industry Terms: Not Available to Industry
How to cite: 2X_pX458_pSpCas9(BB)-2A-GFP was a gift from Alexander Meissner (Addgene plasmid # 172221 ; http://n2t.net/addgene:172221 ; RRID:Addgene_172221)
