[The description below was written by a language model from this plasmid's Addgene catalogue record and pLannotate feature annotations shown in this document.]
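Description:
2X_pX458_pSpCas9(BB)-2A-GFP is an empty-backbone mammalian CRISPR expression plasmid derived from pSpCas9(BB)-2A-GFP (pX458). It was modified to carry two independent sgRNA cassettes instead of one, so that two guides and the nuclease can be delivered from a single vector. According to the record, a synthetic second cassette designed for SapI-based guide cloning was inserted at the KpnI site of the parent, and that site was restored. The sequenced plasmid is about 9.7 kb. It is propagated in E. coli through a high-copy ColE1/pUC-type origin with ampicillin selection (AmpR under its own bla promoter). It also carries an f1 phage origin, and the feature table shows small fragments annotated as bom and rop.

The feature table shows two tandem human U6 RNA polymerase III promoters, each followed by a Streptococcus pyogenes gRNA scaffold. An additional partial scaffold fragment lies between the two units. Downstream, the Cbh promoter, annotated as a CMV enhancer, chicken β-actin promoter and hybrid intron, drives S. pyogenes Cas9. Cas9 is annotated as contiguous N- and C-terminal portions that together form the full-length coding sequence, followed by a nucleoplasmin NLS. The catalogue lists an N-terminal 3xFLAG tag, which is not separately annotated. EGFP follows through a 2A self-cleaving peptide, giving co-expression of a separate fluorescent marker, and the transcript ends in a bGH polyadenylation signal. A single AAV2 ITR remains downstream, which is not sufficient for AAV packaging.

With two guides cloned in, the plasmid is suited to paired-cut applications such as defined genomic deletions. The GFP marker allows transfected cells to be identified or sorted.
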