Features (pLannotate 1.2.2; 21 found; start..end, strand, type, name):
      1..241     +  promoter       U6 promoter: RNA polymerase III promoter for human U6 snRNA
    268..343     +  misc_RNA       gRNA scaffold: guide RNA scaffold for the Streptococcus pyogenes CRISPR/Cas9 system
    350..393     +  misc_RNA       gRNA scaffold (fragment): guide RNA scaffold for the Streptococcus pyogenes CRISPR/Cas9 system
    449..680     +  promoter       U6 promoter: RNA polymerase III promoter for human U6 snRNA
    707..782     +  misc_RNA       gRNA scaffold: guide RNA scaffold for the Streptococcus pyogenes CRISPR/Cas9 system
    851..1136    +  enhancer       CMV enhancer: human cytomegalovirus immediate early enhancer; contains an 18-bp deletion relative to the standard CMV enhancer
   1138..1415    +  promoter       chicken β-actin promoter: No description available
   1416..1643    +  intron         hybrid intron: hybrid between chicken β-actin (CBA) and minute virus of mice (MMV) introns (Gray et al., 2011)
   1781..3382    +  CDS            Cas9(N): N-terminal portion of Streptococcus pyogenes Cas9 (Zetsche et al., 2015)
   3383..5881    +  CDS            Cas9(C): C-terminal portion of Streptococcus pyogenes Cas9 (Zetsche et al., 2015)
   5882..5929    +  CDS            nucleoplasmin NLS: bipartite nuclear localization signal from nucleoplasmin
   5999..6712    +  CDS            EGFP: EGFP is a basic (constitutively fluorescent) green fluorescent protein published in 1996, derived from Aequorea victoria. It is reported to be a rapidly-maturing weak dimer with moderate acid sensitivity.
   6746..6857    +  polyA_signal   bGH poly(A) signal: bovine growth hormone polyadenylation signal
   6962..7102    +  repeat_region  AAV2 ITR: inverted terminal repeat of adeno-associated virus serotype 2 inverted
   7107..7158    -  misc_feature   bom (fragment): basis of mobility region from pBR322
   7177..7632    +  rep_origin     f1 ori (sequence partly withheld): f1 bacteriophage origin of replication; arrow indicates direction of (+) strand synthesis
   7633..7682    -  misc_feature   bom (fragment): basis of mobility region from pBR322
   7784..7819    -  CDS            rop (fragment): Rop protein, which maintains plasmids at low copy number; rop
   7914..8018    +  promoter       AmpR promoter: bla
   8019..8879    +  CDS            AmpR: β-lactamase; bla; confers resistance to ampicillin, carbenicillin, and related antibiotics
   9050..9638    +  rep_origin     ori: high-copy-number ColE1/pMB1/pBR322/pUC origin of replication
>Addgene plasmid #172221 | 2X_pX458_pSpCas9(BB)-2A-GFP | addgene full sequence | sequence record 343189 | Addgene NGS Result
GAGGGCCTATTTCCCATGATTCCTTCATATTTGCATATACGATACAAGGCTGTTAGAGAGATAATTGGAA
TTAATTTGACTGTAAACACAAAGATATTAGTACAAAATACGTGACGTAGAAAGTAATAATTTCTTGGGTA
GTTTGCAGTTTTAAAATTATGTTTTAAAATGGACTATCATATGCTTACCGTAACTTGAAAGTATTTCGAT
TTCTTGGCTTTATATATCTTGTGGAAAGGACGAAACACCGGGTCTTCGAGAAGACCTGTTTTAGAGCTAG
AAATAGCAAGTTAAAATAAGGCTAGTCCGTTATCAACTTGAAAAAGTGGCACCGAGTCGGTGCTTTTTTG
TTTTAGAGCTAGAAATAGCAAGTTAAAATAAGGCTAGTCCGTTTTTAGCGCGTGCGCCAATTCTGCAGAC
AAATGGCTCTAGAGGTACCAATATGCATTTTCCCATGATTCCTTCATATTTGCATATACGATACAAGGCT
GTTAGAGAGATAATTGGAATTAATTTGACTGTAAACACAAAGATATTAGTACAAAATACGTGACGTAGAA
AGTAATAATTTCTTGGGTAGTTTGCAGTTTTAAAATTATGTTTTAAAATGGACTATCATATGCTTACCGT
AACTTGAAAGTATTTCGATTTCTTGGCTTTATATATCTTGTGGAAAGGACGAAACACCGGAAGAGCGAGC
TCTTCTGTTTTAGAGCTAGAAATAGCAAGTTAAAATAAGGCTAGTCCGTTATCAACTTGAAAAAGTGGCA
CCGAGTCGGTGCTTTTTTGTTTTCCTGCAGGAGATTTAGCGCGTGCGCCAATTCTGCAGACAAATGGCTC
TAGAGGTACCCGTTACATAACTTACGGTAAATGGCCCGCCTGGCTGACCGCCCAACGACCCCCGCCCATT
GACGTCAATAGTAACGCCAATAGGGACTTTCCATTGACGTCAATGGGTGGAGTATTTACGGTAAACTGCC
CACTTGGCAGTACATCAAGTGTATCATATGCCAAGTACGCCCCCTATTGACGTCAATGACGGTAAATGGC
CCGCCTGGCATTGTGCCCAGTACATGACCTTATGGGACTTTCCTACTTGGCAGTACATCTACGTATTAGT
CATCGCTATTACCATGGTCGAGGTGAGCCCCACGTTCTGCTTCACTCTCCCCATCTCCCCCCCCTCCCCA
CCCCCAATTTTGTATTTATTTATTTTTTAATTATTTTGTGCAGCGATGGGGGCGGGGGGGGGGGGGGGGC
GCGCGCCGGGGGGGGGGGGGGGGGGGGGGGGGGGGGGSGGGGSGRGGCGGRGAGGKGCGGCGGCAGCCAA
TCAGAGCGGCGCGCTCCGAAAGTTTCCTTTTATGGCGAGGCGGCGGCGGCGGCGGCCCTATAAAAAGCGA
AGCGCGCGGCGGGCGGGAGTCGCTGCGCGCTGCCTTCGCCCCGTGCCCCGCTCCGCCGCCGCCTCGCGCC
GCCCGCCCCGGCTCTGACTGACCGCGTTACTCCCACAGGTGAGCGGGCGGGACGGCCCTTCTCCTCCGGG
CTGTAATTAGCTGAGCAAGAGGTAAGGGTTTAAGGGATGGTTGGTTGGTGGGGTATTAATGTTTAATTAC
CTGGAGCACCTGCCTGAAATCACTTTTTTTCAGGTTGGACCGGTGCCACCATGGACTATAAGGACCACGA
CGGAGACTACAAGGATCATGATATTGATTACAAAGACGATGACGATAAGATGGCCCCAAAGAAGAAGCGG
AAGGTCGGTATCCACGGAGTCCCAGCAGCCGACAAGAAGTACAGCATCGGCCTGGACATCGGCACCAACT
CTGTGGGCTGGGCCGTGATCACCGACGAGTACAAGGTGCCCAGCAAGAAATTCAAGGTGCTGGGCAACAC
CGACCGGCACAGCATCAAGAAGAACCTGATCGGAGCCCTGCTGTTCGACAGCGGCGAAACAGCCGAGGCC
ACCCGGCTGAAGAGAACCGCCAGAAGAAGATACACCAGACGGAAGAACCGGATCTGCTATCTGCAAGAGA
TCTTCAGCAACGAGATGGCCAAGGTGGACGACAGCTTCTTCCACAGACTGGAAGAGTCCTTCCTGGTGGA
AGAGGATAAGAAGCACGAGCGGCACCCCATCTTCGGCAACATCGTGGACGAGGTGGCCTACCACGAGAAG
TACCCCACCATCTACCACCTGAGAAAGAAACTGGTGGACAGCACCGACAAGGCCGACCTGCGGCTGATCT
ATCTGGCCCTGGCCCACATGATCAAGTTCCGGGGCCACTTCCTGATCGAGGGCGACCTGAACCCCGACAA
CAGCGACGTGGACAAGCTGTTCATCCAGCTGGTGCAGACCTACAACCAGCTGTTCGAGGAAAACCCCATC
AACGCCAGCGGCGTGGACGCCAAGGCCATCCTGTCTGCCAGACTGAGCAAGAGCAGACGGCTGGAAAATC
TGATCGCCCAGCTGCCCGGCGAGAAGAAGAATGGCCTGTTCGGAAACCTGATTGCCCTGAGCCTGGGCCT
GACCCCCAACTTCAAGAGCAACTTCGACCTGGCCGAGGATGCCAAACTGCAGCTGAGCAAGGACACCTAC
GACGACGACCTGGACAACCTGCTGGCCCAGATCGGCGACCAGTACGCCGACCTGTTTCTGGCCGCCAAGA
ACCTGTCCGACGCCATCCTGCTGAGCGACATCCTGAGAGTGAACACCGAGATCACCAAGGCCCCCCTGAG
CGCCTCTATGATCAAGAGATACGACGAGCACCACCAGGACCTGACCCTGCTGAAAGCTCTCGTGCGGCAG
CAGCTGCCTGAGAAGTACAAAGAGATTTTCTTCGACCAGAGCAAGAACGGCTACGCCGGCTACATTGACG
GCGGAGCCAGCCAGGAAGAGTTCTACAAGTTCATCAAGCCCATCCTGGAAAAGATGGACGGCACCGAGGA
ACTGCTCGTGAAGCTGAACAGAGAGGACCTGCTGCGGAAGCAGCGGACCTTCGACAACGGCAGCATCCCC
CACCAGATCCACCTGGGAGAGCTGCACGCCATTCTGCGGCGGCAGGAAGATTTTTACCCATTCCTGAAGG
ACAACCGGGAAAAGATCGAGAAGATCCTGACCTTCCGCATCCCCTACTACGTGGGCCCTCTGGCCAGGGG
AAACAGCAGATTCGCCTGGATGACCAGAAAGAGCGAGGAAACCATCACCCCCTGGAACTTCGAGGAAGTG
GTGGACAAGGGCGCTTCCGCCCAGAGCTTCATCGAGCGGATGACCAACTTCGATAAGAACCTGCCCAACG
AGAAGGTGCTGCCCAAGCACAGCCTGCTGTACGAGTACTTCACCGTGTATAACGAGCTGACCAAAGTGAA
ATACGTGACCGAGGGAATGAGAAAGCCCGCCTTCCTGAGCGGCGAGCAGAAAAAGGCCATCGTGGACCTG
CTGTTCAAGACCAACCGGAAAGTGACCGTGAAGCAGCTGAAAGAGGACTACTTCAAGAAAATCGAGTGCT
TCGACTCCGTGGAAATCTCCGGCGTGGAAGATCGGTTCAACGCCTCCCTGGGCACATACCACGATCTGCT
GAAAATTATCAAGGACAAGGACTTCCTGGACAATGAGGAAAACGAGGACATTCTGGAAGATATCGTGCTG
ACCCTGACACTGTTTGAGGACAGAGAGATGATCGAGGAACGGCTGAAAACCTATGCCCACCTGTTCGACG
ACAAAGTGATGAAGCAGCTGAAGCGGCGGAGATACACCGGCTGGGGCAGGCTGAGCCGGAAGCTGATCAA
CGGCATCCGGGACAAGCAGTCCGGCAAGACAATCCTGGATTTCCTGAAGTCCGACGGCTTCGCCAACAGA
AACTTCATGCAGCTGATCCACGACGACAGCCTGACCTTTAAAGAGGACATCCAGAAAGCCCAGGTGTCCG
GCCAGGGCGATAGCCTGCACGAGCACATTGCCAATCTGGCCGGCAGCCCCGCCATTAAGAAGGGCATCCT
GCAGACAGTGAAGGTGGTGGACGAGCTCGTGAAAGTGATGGGCCGGCACAAGCCCGAGAACATCGTGATC
GAAATGGCCAGAGAGAACCAGACCACCCAGAAGGGACAGAAGAACAGCCGCGAGAGAATGAAGCGGATCG
AAGAGGGCATCAAAGAGCTGGGCAGCCAGATCCTGAAAGAACACCCCGTGGAAAACACCCAGCTGCAGAA
CGAGAAGCTGTACCTGTACTACCTGCAGAATGGGCGGGATATGTACGTGGACCAGGAACTGGACATCAAC
CGGCTGTCCGACTACGATGTGGACCATATCGTGCCTCAGAGCTTTCTGAAGGACGACTCCATCGACAACA
AGGTGCTGACCAGAAGCGACAAGAACCGGGGCAAGAGCGACAACGTGCCCTCCGAAGAGGTCGTGAAGAA
GATGAAGAACTACTGGCGGCAGCTGCTGAACGCCAAGCTGATTACCCAGAGAAAGTTCGACAATCTGACC
AAGGCCGAGAGAGGCGGCCTGAGCGAACTGGATAAGGCCGGCTTCATCAAGAGACAGCTGGTGGAAACCC
GGCAGATCACAAAGCACGTGGCACAGATCCTGGACTCCCGGATGAACACTAAGTACGACGAGAATGACAA
GCTGATCCGGGAAGTGAAAGTGATCACCCTGAAGTCCAAGCTGGTGTCCGATTTCCGGAAGGATTTCCAG
TTTTACAAAGTGCGCGAGATCAACAACTACCACCACGCCCACGACGCCTACCTGAACGCCGTCGTGGGAA
CCGCCCTGATCAAAAAGTACCCTAAGCTGGAAAGCGAGTTCGTGTACGGCGACTACAAGGTGTACGACGT
GCGGAAGATGATCGCCAAGAGCGAGCAGGAAATCGGCAAGGCTACCGCCAAGTACTTCTTCTACAGCAAC
ATCATGAACTTTTTCAAGACCGAGATTACCCTGGCCAACGGCGAGATCCGGAAGCGGCCTCTGATCGAGA
CAAACGGCGAAACCGGGGAGATCGTGTGGGATAAGGGCCGGGATTTTGCCACCGTGCGGAAAGTGCTGAG
CATGCCCCAAGTGAATATCGTGAAAAAGACCGAGGTGCAGACAGGCGGCTTCAGCAAAGAGTCTATCCTG
CCCAAGAGGAACAGCGATAAGCTGATCGCCAGAAAGAAGGACTGGGACCCTAAGAAGTACGGCGGCTTCG
ACAGCCCCACCGTGGCCTATTCTGTGCTGGTGGTGGCCAAAGTGGAAAAGGGCAAGTCCAAGAAACTGAA
GAGTGTGAAAGAGCTGCTGGGGATCACCATCATGGAAAGAAGCAGCTTCGAGAAGAATCCCATCGACTTT
CTGGAAGCCAAGGGCTACAAAGAAGTGAAAAAGGACCTGATCATCAAGCTGCCTAAGTACTCCCTGTTCG
AGCTGGAAAACGGCCGGAAGAGAATGCTGGCCTCTGCCGGCGAACTGCAGAAGGGAAACGAACTGGCCCT
GCCCTCCAAATATGTGAACTTCCTGTACCTGGCCAGCCACTATGAGAAGCTGAAGGGCTCCCCCGAGGAT
AATGAGCAGAAACAGCTGTTTGTGGAACAGCACAAGCACTACCTGGACGAGATCATCGAGCAGATCAGCG
AGTTCTCCAAGAGAGTGATCCTGGCCGACGCTAATCTGGACAAAGTGCTGTCCGCCTACAACAAGCACCG
GGATAAGCCCATCAGAGAGCAGGCCGAGAATATCATCCACCTGTTTACCCTGACCAATCTGGGAGCCCCT
GCCGCCTTCAAGTACTTTGACACCACCATCGACCGGAAGAGGTACACCAGCACCAAAGAGGTGCTGGACG
CCACCCTGATCCACCAGAGCATCACCGGCCTGTACGAGACACGGATCGACCTGTCTCAGCTGGGAGGCGA
CAAAAGGCCGGCGGCCACGAAAAAGGCCGGCCAGGCAAAAAAGAAAAAGGAATTCGGCAGTGGAGAGGGC
AGAGGAAGTCTGCTAACATGCGGTGACGTCGAGGAGAATCCTGGCCCAGTGAGCAAGGGCGAGGAGCTGT
TCACCGGGGTGGTGCCCATCCTGGTCGAGCTGGACGGCGACGTAAACGGCCACAAGTTCAGCGTGTCCGG
CGAGGGCGAGGGCGATGCCACCTACGGCAAGCTGACCCTGAAGTTCATCTGCACCACCGGCAAGCTGCCC
GTGCCCTGGCCCACCCTCGTGACCACCCTGACCTACGGCGTGCAGTGCTTCAGCCGCTACCCCGACCACA
TGAAGCAGCACGACTTCTTCAAGTCCGCCATGCCCGAAGGCTACGTCCAGGAGCGCACCATCTTCTTCAA
GGACGACGGCAACTACAAGACCCGCGCCGAGGTGAAGTTCGAGGGCGACACCCTGGTGAACCGCATCGAG
CTGAAGGGCATCGACTTCAAGGAGGACGGCAACATCCTGGGGCACAAGCTGGAGTACAACTACAACAGCC
ACAACGTCTATATCATGGCCGACAAGCAGAAGAACGGCATCAAGGTGAACTTCAAGATCCGCCACAACAT
CGAGGACGGCAGCGTGCAGCTCGCCGACCACTACCAGCAGAACACCCCCATCGGCGACGGCCCCGTGCTG
CTGCCCGACAACCACTACCTGAGCACCCAGTCCGCCCTGAGCAAAGACCCCAACGAGAAGCGCGATCACA
TGGTCCTGCTGGAGTTCGTGACCGCCGCCGGGATCACTCTCGGCATGGACGAGCTGTACAAGGAATTCTA
ACTAGAGCTCGCTGATCAGCCTCGACTGTGCCTTCTAGTTGCCAGCCATCTGTTGTTTGCCCCTCCCCCG
TGCCTTCCTTGACCCTGGAAGGTGCCACTCCCACTGTCCTTTCCTAATAAAATGAGGAAATTGCATCGCA
TTGTCTGAGTAGGTGTCATTCTATTCTGGGGGGTGGGGTGGGGCAGGACAGCAAGGGGGAGGATTGGGAA
GAGAATAGCAGGCATGCTGGGGAGCGGCCGCAGGAACCCCTAGTGATGGAGTTGGCCACTCCCTCTCTGC
GCGCTCGCTCGCTCACTGAGGCCGGGCGACCAAAGGTCGCCCGACGCCCGGGCTTTGCCCGGGCGGCCTC
AGTGAGCGAGCGAGCGCGCAGCTGCCTGCAGGGGCGCCTGATGCGGTATTTTCTCCTTACGCATCTGTGC
GGTATTTCACACCGCATA
[95 nt withheld, positions 7159-7253]
T
[46 nt withheld, positions 7255-7300]
C
[141 nt withheld, positions 7302-7442]
CCTTTGACGTTGGAGTCCACGTTCTTT
[37 nt withheld, positions 7470-7506]
ACTCTATCTCGGGCTATTCTTTTGATTTATAAGGGATTTTGCCGATTTCGGTCTATTGGTTAAAAAATGA
GCTGATTTAACAAAAATTTAACGCGAATTTTAACAAAATATTAACGTTTACAATTTTATGGTGCACTCTC
AGTACAATCTGCTCTGATGCCGCATAGTTAAGCCAGCCCCGACACCCGCCAACACCCGCTGACGCGCCCT
GACGGGCTTGTCTGCTCCCGGCATCCGCTTACAGACAAGCTGTGACCGTCTCCGGGAGCTGCATGTGTCA
GAGGTTTTCACCGTCATCACCGAAACGCGCGAGACGAAAGGGCCTCGTGATACGCCTATTTTTATAGGTT
AATGTCATGATAATAATGGTTTCTTAGACGTCAGGTGGCACTTTTCGGGGAAATGTGCGCGGAACCCCTA
TTTGTTTATTTTTCTAAATACATTCAAATATGTATCCGCTCATGAGACAATAACCCTGATAAATGCTTCA
ATAATATTGAAAAAGGAAGAGTATGAGTATTCAACATTTCCGTGTCGCCCTTATTCCCTTTTTTGCGGCA
TTTTGCCTTCCTGTTTTTGCTCACCCAGAAACGCTGGTGAAAGTAAAAGATGCTGAAGATCAGTTGGGTG
CACGAGTGGGTTACATCGAACTGGATCTCAACAGCGGTAAGATCCTTGAGAGTTTTCGCCCCGAAGAACG
TTTTCCAATGATGAGCACTTTTAAAGTTCTGCTATGTGGCGCGGTATTATCCCGTATTGACGCCGGGCAA
GAGCAACTCGGTCGCCGCATACACTATTCTCAGAATGACTTGGTTGAGTACTCACCAGTCACAGAAAAGC
ATCTTACGGATGGCATGACAGTAAGAGAATTATGCAGTGCTGCCATAACCATGAGTGATAACACTGCGGC
CAACTTACTTCTGACAACGATCGGAGGACCGAAGGAGCTAACCGCTTTTTTGCACAACATGGGGGATCAT
GTAACTCGCCTTGATCGTTGGGAACCGGAGCTGAATGAAGCCATACCAAACGACGAGCGTGACACCACGA
TGCCTGTAGCAATGGCAACAACGTTGCGCAAACTATTAACTGGCGAACTACTTACTCTAGCTTCCCGGCA
ACAATTAATAGACTGGATGGAGGCGGATAAAGTTGCAGGACCACTTCTGCGCTCGGCCCTTCCGGCTGGC
TGGTTTATTGCTGATAAATCTGGAGCCGGTGAGCGTGGAAGCCGCGGTATCATTGCAGCACTGGGGCCAG
ATGGTAAGCCCTCCCGTATCGTAGTTATCTACACGACGGGGAGTCAGGCAACTATGGATGAACGAAATAG
ACAGATCGCTGAGATAGGTGCCTCACTGATTAAGCATTGGTAACTGTCAGACCAAGTTTACTCATATATA
CTTTAGATTGATTTAAAACTTCATTTTTAATTTAAAAGGATCTAGGTGAAGATCCTTTTTGATAATCTCA
TGACCAAAATCCCTTAACGTGAGTTTTCGTTCCACTGAGCGTCAGACCCCGTAGAAAAGATCAAAGGATC
TTCTTGAGATCCTTTTTTTCTGCGCGTAATCTGCTGCTTGCAAACAAAAAAACCACCGCTACCAGCGGTG
GTTTGTTTGCCGGATCAAGAGCTACCAACTCTTTTTCCGAAGGTAACTGGCTTCAGCAGAGCGCAGATAC
CAAATACTGTTCTTCTAGTGTAGCCGTAGTTAGGCCACCACTTCAAGAACTCTGTAGCACCGCCTACATA
CCTCGCTCTGCTAATCCTGTTACCAGTGGCTGCTGCCAGTGGCGATAAGTCGTGTCTTACCGGGTTGGAC
TCAAGACGATAGTTACCGGATAAGGCGCAGCGGTCGGGCTGAACGGGGGGTTCGTGCACACAGCCCAGCT
TGGAGCGAACGACCTACACCGAACTGAGATACCTACAGCGTGAGCTATGAGAAAGCGCCACGCTTCCCGA
AGGGAGAAAGGCGGACAGGTATCCGGTAAGCGGCAGGGTCGGAACAGGAGAGCGCACGAGGGAGCTTCCA
GGGGGAAACGCCTGGTATCTTTATAGTCCTGTCGGGTTTCGCCACCTCTGACTTGAGCGTCGATTTTTGT
GATGCTCGTCAGGGGGGCGGAGCCTATGGAAAAACGCCAGCAACGCGGCCTTTTTACGGTTCCTGGCCTT
TTGCTGGCCTTTTGCTCACATGT
